>Addgene plasmid #24166 | CLM RP KGF Mut 1 | addgene partial sequence | sequence record 30347 | 24166 with GFP-R
CTCCTTACTCATGGTACCTTTTAGTAAAGATGCCATCATCTCAGCTGCTCGTTTTTTCTGGTGGTTGGTC
ATTTCCTTAAGTTTCTGAAGCTCAGCATCTATACTCGCTAAAGTTGCCGATTTCTGATTCAATTCATCAC
TAAGCAATTCATATTCCTTAGTTTTGTCTTCAACTTCCTGAGACTTCTGATCATAATTGACAGCAAGTTC
TTCTAGGGCCTGTAAAACTTCTTTCACTTCTTCTTTAGAGGCATCATTTTCTGCTTGAAGGCGATTCAGC
TCAGCTTGCATATTGTCTTGATCCCTTCTGGTAGATGCCAAAAGCTCCTCCTGATCCAACATTTGCGTCT
TCAGCTTCTCTACCAGTTGACTTTGCTGGTTAATTTCTTCATCCTTGTCATCAAGCTGTTTGTATAATTT
AGCAATTTCTTCTTCAGCCTTTCTTCTTTCAGCATCAGTAAAATTGCCTATAACTCCAATTGCGGTTGCT
GGTTTATCATTGGTAAGAGTAATATCTTTATCCACTGTGAAAGCTTCCAAGTTGGCTTTCTCTTTGTCAA
ACTGTTCATCAATAGGCACCGTCTCCCCATTACGCCATCTGTTGAGCTCATTTTCAAGCCACTGAATAGT
GTTCCGCAGGATCTTATTTTTTTCTTTTTCTTTTTCATACTTCTTTTTCCACTGTTCTGCGGTTAACTCC
ACATTGACACTAACTGTGTTCTTAATTGTTTTGGCCCTTTGGCCAAATAAGAGTGTAGATTTTGTTTCAG
ACTCATTGTATGATGATGGAGAGCAGCAAATTACAATAGTGGTTCTAGCGTTGCCACCTAGGCTATCTTG
AAGGATTCTTGTCATTTTACTATCTCGATATGGAACATAAGTACTACCCTCAGCCAAAGCAGAAATAACA
TTTCCAGACAAA
