>Addgene plasmid #24166 | CLM RP KGF Mut 1 | addgene partial sequence | sequence record 30348 | 24166 with T7-term
TTCTTTCGGGCTTTGTTAGCAGCCGGATCTGCTCGAGTTAATGGTGATGATGGTGATGTTTGTATAGTTC
ATCCATGCCATGTGTAATCCCAGCAGCTGTTACAAACTCAAGAAGGACCATGTGGTCTCTCTTTTCGTTG
GGATCTTTCGAAAGGGCAGATTGTGTGGACAGGTAATGGTTGTCTGGTAAAAGGACAGGGCCATCGCCAA
TTGGAGTATTTTGTTGATAATGGTCTGCTAGTTGAACGCTTCCATCTTCAATGTTGTGTCTAATTTTGAA
GTTAACTTTGATTCCATTCTTTTGTTTGTCTGCCATGATGTATACATTGTGTGAGTTATAGTTGTATTCC
AATTTGTGTCCAAGAATGTTTCCATCTTCTTTAAAATCAATACCTTTTAACTCGATTCTATTAACAAGGG
TATCACCTTCAAACTTGACTTCAGCACGTGTCTTGTAGTTCCCGTCATCTTTGAAAAATATAGTTCTTTC
CTGTACATAACCTTCGGGCATGGCACTCTTGAAAAAGTCATGCTGTTTCATATGATCTGGGTATCTTGAA
AAGCATTGAACACCATAAGTCA
