>Addgene plasmid #24166 | CLM RP KGF Mut 1 | addgene partial sequence | sequence record 30349 | 24166 with T7
AATTTTGTTTAACTTTAAGAAGGAGATATACATATGGCGGACCTGGCCGAGTCTAATATTAAAGTGATGT
GTCGCTTCAGACCTCTCAACGAGTCTGAAGTGAACCGCGGCGACAAGTACATCGCCAAGTTTCAGGGAGA
AGACACGGTCGTGATCGCGTCCAAGCCTTATGCATTTGATCGGGTGTTCCAGTCAAGCACATCTCAAGAG
CAAGTGTATAATGACGCCGCAAAGAAGATTGTTAAAGACGTCCTTGAAGGATATAATGGAACAATATTTG
CATACGGCCAAACATCCTCTGGGAAGACACACACAATGGAGGGTAAACTTCATGATCCAGAAGGCATGGG
AATTATTCCAAGAATAGTGCAAGATATTTTTAATTATATTTACTCCATGGATGAAAATTTGGAATTTCAT
ATTAAGGTTTCATATTTTGAAATATATTTGGATAAGATAAGGGACCTGTTAGATGTTTCAAAGACCAACC
TTTCAGTTCATGAAGACAAAAACCGAGTTCCCTATGTAAAGGGAGCCACAGAGCGTTTTGTAAGTAGTCC
AGATGAAGTTATGGATACAATAGATGAAGGAAAATCCAACAGACATGTAGCAGTTACAAATATGAATGAA
CATAGCTCTAGGAGTCACAGTATATTTCTTATTAATGTCAAACAAGAG
