[The description below was written by a language model from this plasmid's Addgene catalogue record.]
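Description:
CLM RP KGF Mut 1 is a bacterial expression plasmid built on the pET17b backbone (about 3.3 kb without insert). It is maintained as a high-copy plasmid in E. coli under ampicillin selection. pET17b is a T7-driven vector, which fits the listed T7 and T7-terminator sequencing primers, so the insert is presumably transcribed from a T7 promoter in a host that supplies T7 RNA polymerase. The record names only a cloning strain, not an expression strain, and it includes no feature table to confirm the individual backbone elements.

The roughly 1.68 kb insert encodes a truncated human conventional kinesin heavy chain (KIF5B), given the alternative name K560CLM-GFP. It carries seven substitutions, C7S, C65A, C168A, C174S, C294A, C330S and C421A, each replacing a cysteine with serine or alanine, which yields a "cysteine-light" motor. GFP and a 6xHis tag are fused to the C terminus of the kinesin. GFP allows fluorescence detection of the motor, and the His tag allows metal-affinity purification. The insert was cloned by restriction digestion with KpnI at the 3′ junction; the 5′ site is not stated.

The associated publication concerns control of kinesin by reversible disulfide cross-linking to identify the conformational change that produces motility. A cysteine-depleted background like this one serves as a clean scaffold into which specific cysteine pairs can be introduced. The record does not explain the "RP KGF Mut 1" part of the name, and it lists no mutations beyond the cysteine replacements.
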