Addgene plasmid #24166: CLM RP KGF Mut 1
Depositing lab: Ron Vale. Depositing organization: University of California, San Francisco (UCSF). Publication: Controlling kinesin by reversible disulfide cross-linking. Identifying the motility-producing conformational change. Tomishige M, Vale RD. J Cell Biol. 2000 Nov 27. 151(5):1081-92. 10.1083/jcb.151.5.1081 PubMed 11086009.
Backbone
  Vector backbone: pET17b
  Backbone size w/o insert (bp): 3300
  Vector type: Bacterial Expression
Growth in bacteria
  Bacterial resistance: Ampicillin, 100 μg/mL
  Growth temperature: 37°C
  Growth strain: DH5alpha
  Copy number: High Copy
Gene/Insert
  Gene/Insert name: Kinesin (alt names: K560CLM-GFP; KIF5B)
  Species: H. sapiens (human)
  Insert size (bp): 1680
  Mutation: C7S/C65A/C168A/C174S/C294A/C330S/C421A
  Entrez Gene: KIF5B (a.k.a. HEL-S-61, KINH, KNS, KNS1, UKHC)
  Tag / fusion protein: GFP (C terminal on insert); 6XHis (C terminal on insert)
  Cloning method: Restriction Enzyme; 3′ cloning site KpnI (unknown if destroyed)
  Sequencing primers: 5′ T7, GFP-R; 3′ T7-term
Terms and licenses: Academic/Nonprofit Terms; Industry Terms: Not Available to Industry
How to cite: CLM RP KGF Mut 1 was a gift from Ron Vale (Addgene plasmid # 24166 ; http://n2t.net/addgene:24166 ; RRID:Addgene_24166)
